>Addgene plasmid #209768 | pPB-CAG-Venus-Akaluc | addgene full sequence | sequence record 417214 | Addgene NGS Result
GACATTGATTATTGACTAGTTATTAATAGTAATCAATTACGGGGTCATTAGTTCATAGCCCATATATGGA
GTTCCGCGTTACATAACTTACGGTAAATGGCCCGCCTGGCTGACCGCCCAACGACCCCCGCCCATTGACG
TCAATAATGACGTATGTTCCCATAGTAACGCCAATAGGGACTTTCCATTGACGTCAATGGGTGGAGTATT
TACGGTAAACTGCCCACTTGGCAGTACATCAAGTGTATCATATGCCAAGTACGCCCCCTATTGACGTCAA
TGACGGTAAATGGCCCGCCTGGCATTATGCCCAGTACATGACCTTATGGGACTTTCCTACTTGGCAGTAC
ATCTACGTATTAGTCATCGCTATTACCATGGTCGAGGTGAGCCCCACGTTCTGCTTCACTCTCCCCATCT
CCCCCCCCTCCCCACCCCCAATTTTGTATTTATTTATTTTTTAATTATTTTGTGCAGCGATGGGGGCGGG
GGGGGGGGGGGCGCGCGCCAGGCGGGGCGGGGCGGGGCGAGGGGCGGGGCGGGGCGAGGCGGAGAGGTGC
GGCGGCAGCCAATCAGAGCGGCGCGCTCCGAAAGTTTCCTTTTATGGCGAGGCGGCGGCGGCGGCGGCCC
TATAAAAAGCGAAGCGCGCGGCGGGCGGGAGTCGCTGCGCGCTGCCTTCGCCCCGTGCCCCGCTCCGCCG
CCGCCTCGCGCCGCCCGCCCCGGCTCTGACTGACCGCGTTACTCCCACAGGTGAGCGGGCGGGACGGCCC
TTCTCCTCCGGGCTGTAATTAGCGCTTGGTTTAATGACGGCTTGTTTCTTTTCTGTGGCTGCGTGAAAGC
CTTGAGGGGCTCCGGGAGGGCCCTTTGTGCGGGGGGAGCGGCTCGGGGGGTGCGTGCGTGTGTGTGTGCG
TGGGGAGCGCCGCGTGCGGCTCCGCGCTGCCCGGCGGCTGTGAGCGCTGCGGGCGCGGCGCGGGGCTTTG
TGCGCTCCGCAGTGTGCGCGAGGGGAGCGCGGCCGGGGGCGGTGCCCCGCGGTGCGGGGGGGCTGCGAGG
GGAACAAAGGCTGCGTGCGGGGTGTGTGCGTGGGGGGGTGAGCAGGGGGTGTGGGCGCGTCGGTCGGGCT
GCAACCCCCCCTGCACCCCCCTCCCCGAGTTGCTGAGCACGGCCCGGCTTCGGGTGCGGGGCTCCGTACG
GGGCGTGGCGCGGGGCTCGCCGTGCCGGGCGGGGGGTGGCGGCAGGTGGGGGTGCCGGGCGGGGCGGGGC
CGCCTCGGGCCGGGGAGGGCTCGGGGGAGGGGCGCGGCGGCCCCCGGAGCGCCGGCGGCTGTCGAGGCGC
GGCGAGCCGCAGCCATTGCCTTTTATGGTAATCGTGCGAGAGGGCGCAGGGACTTCCTTTGTCCCAAATC
TGTGCGGAGCCGAAATCTGGGAGGCGCCGCCGCACCCCCTCTAGCGGGCGCGGGGCGAAGCGGTGCGGCG
CCGGCAGGAAGGAAATGGGCGGGGAGGGCCTTCGTGCGTCGCCGCGCCGCCGTCCCCTTCTCCCTCTCCA
GCCTCGGGGCTGTCCGCGGGGGGACGGCTGCCTTCGGGGGGGACGGGGCAGGGCGGGGTTCGGCTTCTGG
CGTGTGACCGGCGGCTCTAGAGCCTCTGCTAACCATGTTCATGCCTTCTTCTTTTTCCTACAGCTCCTGG
GCAACGTGCTGGTTATTGTGCTGTCTCATCATTTTGGCAAAGAATTCCTCGACGGTATCGATAAGCTATC
ACAAGTTTGTACAAAAAAGCAGGCTCCGCGGCCGCCCCCTTCACCATGGTGAGCAAGGGCGAGGAGCTGT
TCACCGGGGTGGTGCCCATCCTGGTCGAGCTGGACGGCGACGTAAACGGCCACAAGTTCAGCGTGTCCGG
CGAGGGCGAGGGCGATGCCACCTACGGCAAGCTGACCCTGAAGCTGATCTGCACCACCGGCAAGCTGCCC
GTGCCCTGGCCCACCCTCGTGACCACCCTGGGCTACGGCCTGCAGTGCTTCGCCCGCTACCCCGACCACA
TGAAGCAGCACGACTTCTTCAAGTCCGCCATGCCCGAAGGCTACGTCCAGGAGCGCACCATCTTCTTCAA
GGACGACGGCAACTACAAGACCCGCGCCGAGGTGAAGTTCGAGGGCGACACCCTGGTGAACCGCATCGAG
CTGAAGGGCATCGACTTCAAGGAGGACGGCAACATCCTGGGGCACAAGCTGGAGTACAACTACAACAGCC
ACAACGTCTATATCACCGCCGACAAGCAGAAGAACGGCATCAAGGCCAACTTCAAGATCCGCCACAACAT
CGAGGACGGCGGCGTGCAGCTCGCCGACCACTACCAGCAGAACACCCCCATCGGCGACGGCCCCGTGCTG
CTGCCCGACAACCACTACCTGAGCTACCAGTCCGCCCTGAGCAAAGACCCCAACGAGAAGCGCGATCACA
TGGTCCTGCTGGAGTTCGTGACCGCCGCCGGGATCACTCTCGGCATGGACGAGCTGTACAAGGGATCCAT
GGAAGATGCCAAAAACATTAAGAAGGGCCCAGCGCCGTTCTACCCACTCGAAGACGGGACCGCCGGCGAG
CAGCTGCACAAAGCCATGAAGCGCTACGCCCTGGTGCCCGGCGCCATCGCCTTTACCGACGCACATATTC
AGGTGGACGTTACCTACGCCGAGTACTTCGAGATGAGCGTTCGGCTGGCAGAAGCTATGAGGCGCTATGG
GCTGAATACAAACCATCGGATCGTGGTGTGCAGCGAGAATAGCTCGCAGTTCTTCATGCCCGTGTTGGGT
GCCCTGTTCATCGGTGTGGCTGTGGCCCCAGCTAACGACATCTACAACGAGCGCGAGCTGCTGAACAGCA
TGGGCATCAGCCAGCCCACCGTCGTATTCGTGAGCAAGAAAGGGCTGCGAAAGGTCCTCAACGTGCAAAA
GAAGCTACCGATCATACGAAAGATCATCATCATGGATAGCAAGACCGACTACCAGGGCTTCCAAAGCATG
TACACCTTCGTGACTTCCCATTTGCCACCCAGCTTCAACGAGTACGACTTCGTGCCCGAGAGCTTCGACC
GGGACAAAACCATCGCCCTGATCATGAACAGTAGTGGTAGTACAGGATTACCCAAGGGCGTAGCCCTACC
GCACCGCACCGCTTGTGTCCGATTCAGTCATGCCCGCGACCCCATCTTCGGCTACCAGAACATCCCCGAC
ACCGCTATCCTCAGCGTGGTGCCATTTCACCACGGCTTCGGCATGTTCACCACGCTGGGCTACTTGATCT
GCGGCTTTCGGGTCGTGCTCATGTACCGCTTCGAGGAGGAGCTATTCTTGCGCAGCTTGCAAGACTATAA
GATTCAATCTGCCCTGCTGGTGCCCACACTATTTAGCTGCCTCGCTAAGAGCACTCTCATCGACAAGTAC
GACCTAAGCAGCTTGCGCGAGATCGCCAGCGGCGGGGCGCCGCTCAGCAAGGAGGTAGGTGAGGCCGTGG
CCAAACGCTTCCGCCTACCAGGCATCCGCCAGGGCTATGGCCTGACAGAAACAACCAACGCCGTCATGAT
CACCCCCGAGGGGGACCGTAAGCCTGGCTCAGTAGGCAAGGTGGTGCCCTTCTTCGAGGCTAAGGTGGTA
GACTTGGTCACCGGTAAGACACTGGGTGTGAACCAGCGCGGTGAGCTGTGCGTCCGTGGCCCCATGATCA
TGAGCGGCTACGTTAACAACCCCGAGGCTACGAACGCTCTCATCGACAAGGACGGCTGGCTGCACAGCGG
CGACATCGCCTACTGGGACGAGGACGAGCACTTCTTCATCGTGGACCGGCTGAAGAGCCTGATCAAATAC
AAGGGCTACCAGGTAGCCCCAGCCGAACTGGAGGGCATCCTGCTGCAACACCCCTACATCTTCGACGCCG
GAGTCGCCGGCCTGCCCGACGACGATGCCGGCGAGCTGCCCGCCGCAGTCGTCGTGTTGGAACACGGTAA
AACCATGACCGAGAAAGAGATCGTGGACTATGTGGCCAGCCAGGTTACAACCGCCAAGAAGCTGCGCGGT
GGTGTTGTGTTTGTGGATGAAGTCCCTAGAGGATCGACCGGCAAGTTAGACGCCCGCAAGATCCGCGAGA
TTCTCACTAAGGCCAAGAAGGACGGCAAGATCGCCGTGTAAAAGGGTGGGCGCGCCGACCCAGCTTTCTT
GTACAAAGTGGTGATAGCTTGGCGTAATCATGGTCATAGCTGTTTCCTGTGTGAAATTGTTATCCGCTCA
CAATTCCACACAACATACGAGCCGGAAGCATAAAGTGTAAAGCCTGGGGTGCCTAATGAGTGAGCTAACT
CACATTAATTGCGTTGCGCTCACTGCCCGCTTTCCAGTCGGGAAACCTGTCGTGCCAGCGGATCAGCCTC
GACTGTGCCTTCTAGTTGCCAGCCATCTGTTGTTTGCCCCTCCCCCGTGCCTTCCTTGACCCTGGAAGGT
GCCACTCCCACTGTCCTTTCCTAATAAAATGAGGAAATTGCATCGCATTGTCTGAGTAGGTGTCATTCTA
TTCTGGGGGGTGGGGTGGGGCAGGACAGCAAGGGGGAGGATTGGGAAGACAATAGCAGGCATGCTGGGGA
TGCGGTGGGCTCTATGGCTTCTGAGGCGGAAAGAACCAGCTGGGGCTCGAGATCCACTAGTTCTAGCCTC
GAGGCTAGAGCGGCCGCGTCGAGATAACTTCGTATAATGTATGCTATACGAAGTTATGTTTTGTTACTTT
ATAGAAGAAATTTTGAGTTTTTGTTTTTTTTTAATAAATAAATAAACATAAATAAATTGTTTGTTGAATT
TATTATTAGTATGTAAGTGTAAATATAATAAAACTTAATATCTATTCAAATTAATAAATAAACCTCGATA
TACAGACCGATAAAACACATGCGTCAATTTTACGCATGATTATCTTTAACGTACGTCACAATATGATTAT
CTTTCTAGGGTTAAAGAGCTCCAGCTTTTGTTCCCTTTAGTGAGGGTTAATTTCGAGCTTGGCGTAATCA
TGGTCATAGCTGTTTCCTGTGTGAAATTGTTATCCGCTCACAATTCCACACAACATACGAGCCGGAAGCA
TAAAGTGTAAAGCCTGGGGTGCCTAATGAGTGAGCTAACTCACATTAATTGCGTTGCGCTCACTGCCCGC
TTTCCAGTCGGGAAACCTGTCGTGCCAGCTGCATTAATGAATCGGCCAACGCGCGGGGAGAGGCGGTTTG
CGTATTGGGCGCTCTTCCGCTTCCTCGCTCACTGACTCGCTGCGCTCGGTCGTTCGGCTGCGGCGAGCGG
TATCAGCTCACTCAAAGGCGGTAATACGGTTATCCACAGAATCAGGGGATAACGCAGGAAAGAACATGTG
AGCAAAAGGCCAGCAAAAGGCCAGGAACCGTAAAAAGGCCGCGTTGCTGGCGTTTTTCCATAGGCTCCGC
CCCCCTGACGAGCATCACAAAAATCGACGCTCAAGTCAGAGGTGGCGAAACCCGACAGGACTATAAAGAT
ACCAGGCGTTTCCCCCTGGAAGCTCCCTCGTGCGCTCTCCTGTTCCGACCCTGCCGCTTACCGGATACCT
GTCCGCCTTTCTCCCTTCGGGAAGCGTGGCGCTTTCTCATAGCTCACGCTGTAGGTATCTCAGTTCGGTG
TAGGTCGTTCGCTCCAAGCTGGGCTGTGTGCACGAACCCCCCGTTCAGCCCGACCGCTGCGCCTTATCCG
GTAACTATCGTCTTGAGTCCAACCCGGTAAGACACGACTTATCGCCACTGGCAGCAGCCACTGGTAACAG
GATTAGCAGAGCGAGGTATGTAGGCGGTGCTACAGAGTTCTTGAAGTGGTGGCCTAACTACGGCTACACT
AGAAGAACAGTATTTGGTATCTGCGCTCTGCTGAAGCCAGTTACCTTCGGAAAAAGAGTTGGTAGCTCTT
GATCCGGCAAACAAACCACCGCTGGTAGCGGTGGTTTTTTTGTTTGCAAGCAGCAGATTACGCGCAGAAA
AAAAGGATCTCAAGAAGATCCTTTGATCTTTTCTACGGGGTCTGACGCTCAGTGGAACGAAAACTCACGT
TAAGGGATTTTGGTCATGAGATTATCAAAAAGGATCTTCACCTAGATCCTTTTAAATTAAAAATGAAGTT
TTAAATCAATCTAAAGTATATATGAGTAAACTTGGTCTGACAGTTACCAATGCTTAATCAGTGAGGCACC
TATCTCAGCGATCTGTCTATTTCGTTCATCCATAGTTGCCTGACTCCCCGTCGTGTAGATAACTACGATA
CGGGAGGGCTTACCATCTGGCCCCAGTGCTGCAATGATACCGCGAGACCCACGCTCACCGGCTCCAGATT
TATCAGCAATAAACCAGCCAGCCGGAAGGGCCGAGCGCAGAAGTGGTCCTGCAACTTTATCCGCCTCCAT
CCAGTCTATTAATTGTTGCCGGGAAGCTAGAGTAAGTAGTTCGCCAGTTAATAGTTTGCGCAACGTTGTT
GCCATTGCTACAGGCATCGTGGTGTCACGCTCGTCGTTTGGTATGGCTTCATTCAGCTCCGGTTCCCAAC
GATCAAGGCGAGTTACATGATCCCCCATGTTGTGCAAAAAAGCGGTTAGCTCCTTCGGTCCTCCGATCGT
TGTCAGAAGTAAGTTGGCCGCAGTGTTATCACTCATGGTTATGGCAGCACTGCATAATTCTCTTACTGTC
ATGCCATCCGTAAGATGCTTTTCTGTGACTGGTGAGTACTCAACCAAGTCATTCTGAGAATAGTGTATGC
GGCGACCGAGTTGCTCTTGCCCGGCGTCAATACGGGATAATACCGCGCCACATAGCAGAACTTTAAAAGT
GCTCATCATTGGAAAACGTTCTTCGGGGCGAAAACTCTCAAGGATCTTACCGCTGTTGAGATCCAGTTCG
ATGTAACCCACTCGTGCACCCAACTGATCTTCAGCATCTTTTACTTTCACCAGCGTTTCTGGGTGAGCAA
AAACAGGAAGGCAAAATGCCGCAAAAAAGGGAATAAGGGCGACACGGAAATGTTGAATACTCATACTCTT
CCTTTTTCAATATTATTGAAGCATTTATCAGGGTTATTGTCTCATGAGCGGATACATATTTGAATGTATT
TAGAAAAATAAACAAATAGGGGTTCCGCGCACATTTCCCCGAAAAGTGCCACCTAAATTGTAAGCGTTAA
TATTTTGTTAAAATTCGCGTTAAATTTTTGTTAAATCAGCTCATTTTTTAACCAATAGGCCGAAATCGGC
AAAATCCCTTATAAATCAAAAGAATAGACCGAGATAGGGT
[37 nt withheld, positions 7321-7357]
AAAGAACGTGGACTCCAACGTCAAAGG
[49 nt withheld, positions 7385-7433]
T
[91 nt withheld, positions 7435-7525]
G
[124 nt withheld, positions 7527-7650]
CCCATTCGCCATTCAGGCTGCGCAACTGTTGGGAAGGGCGATCGGTGCGGGCCTCTTCGCTATTACGCCA
GCTGGCGAAAGGGGGATGTGCTGCAAGGCGATTAAGTTGGGTAACGCCAGGGTTTTCCCAGTCACGACGT
TGTAAAACGACGGCCAGTGAATTGTAATACGACTCACTATAGGGCGAATTGGGTACCTTAACCCTAGAAA
GATAGTCTGCGTAAAATTGACGCATGCATTCTTGAAATATTGCTCTCTCTTTCTAAATAGCGCGAATCCG
TCGCTGTGCATTTAGGACATCTCAGTCGCCGCTTGGAGCTCCCGTGAGGCGTGCTTGTCAATGCGGTAAG
TGTCACTGATTTTGAACTATAACGACCGCGTGAGTCAAAATGACGCATGATTATCTTTTACGTGACTTTT
AAGATTTAACTCATACGATAATTATATTGTTATTTCATGTTCTACTTACGTGATAACTTATTATATATAT
ATTTTCTTGTTATAGATATCCAACTATGAAACATTATCATAAAGCAATAGTAAAGAGCCTTCAGTAAAGA
GCAGGCATTTATCTAATCCCACCCCACCCCCACCCCCGTAGCTCCAATCCTTCCATTCAAAATGTAGGTA
CTCTGTTCTCACCCTTCTTAACAAAGTATGACAGGAAAAACTTCCATGTGGACATCTTTATTGTTTAATA
GATCATCAATTTCTCGACTATTCCTTTGCCCTCGGACGAGTGCTGGGGCGTCGGTTTCCACTATCGGCGA
GTACTTCTACACAGCCATCGGTCCAGACGGCCGCGCTTCTGCGGGCGATTTGTGTACGCCCGACAGTCCC
GGCTCCGGATCGGACGATTGCGTCGCATCGACCCTGCGCCCAAGCTGCATCATCGAAATTGCCGTCAACC
AAGCTCTGATAGAGTTGGTCAAGACCAATGCGGAGCATATACGCCCGGAGCCGCGGCGATCCTGCAAGCT
CCGGATGCCTCCGCTCGAAGTAGCGCGTCTGCTGCTCCATACAAGCCAACCACGGCCTCCAGAAGAAGAT
GTTGGCGACCTCGTATTGGGAATCCCCGAACATCGCCTCGCTCCAGTCAATGACCGCTGTTATGCGGCCA
TTGTCCGTCAGGACATTGTTGGAGCCGAAATCCGCGTGCACGAGGTGCCGGACTTCGGGGCAGTCCTCGG
CCCAAAGCATCAGCTCATCGAGAGCCTGCGCGACGGACGCACTGACGGTGTCGTCCATCACAGTTTGCCA
GTGATACACATGGGGATCAGCAATCGCGCATATGAAATCACGCCATGTAGTGTATTGACCGATTCCTTGC
GGTCCGAATGGGCCGAACCCGCTCGTCTGGCTAAGATCGGCCGCAGCGATCGCATCCATGGCCTCCGCGA
CCGGCTGCAGAACAGCGGGCAGTTCGGTTTCAGGCAGGTCTTGCAACGTGACACCCTGTGCACGGCGGGA
GATGCAATAGGTCAGGCTCTCGCTGAATTCCCCAATGTCAAGCACTTCCGGAATCGGGAGCGCGGCCGAT
GCAAAGTGCCGATAAACATAACGATCTTTGTAGAAACCATCGGCGCAGCTATTTACCCGCAGGACATATC
CACGCCCTCCTACATCGAAGCTGAAAGCACGAGATTCTTCGCCCTCCGAGAGCTGCATCAGGTCGGAGAC
GCTGTCGAACTTTTCGATCAGAAACTTCTCGACAGACGTCGCGGTGAGTTCAGGCTTTTTCATGGTGGCG
GCTGGATCGGTCGAAAGGCCCGGAGATGAGGAAGAGGAGAACAGCGCGGCAGACGTGCGCTTTTGAAGCG
TGCAGAATGCCGGGCCTCCGGAGGACCTTCGGGCGCCCGCCCCGCCCCTGAGCCCGCCCCTGAGCCCGCC
CCCGGACCCACCCCTTCCCAGCCTCTGAGCCCAGAAAGCGAAGGAGCAAAGCTGCTATTGGCCGCTGCCC
CAAAGGCCTACCCGCTTCCATTGCTCAGCGGTGCTGTCCATCTGCACGAGACTAGTGAGACGTGCTACTT
CCATTTGTCACGTCCTGCACGACGCGAGCTGCGGGGCGGGGGGGAACTTCCTGACTAGGGGAGGAGTAGA
AGGTGGCGCGAAGGGGCCACCAAAGAACGGAGCCGGTTGGCGCCTACCGGTGGATGTGGAATGTGTGCGA
GGCCAGAGGCCACTTGTGTAGCGCCAAGTGCCCAGCGGGGCTGCTAAAGCGCATGCTCCAGACTGCCTTG
GGAAAAGCGCCTCCCCTACCCGGTAGAATTCATCGATGATATCATAACTTCGTATAATGTATGCTATACG
AAGTTATGCGGCCCTCGAGGTC
Features (pLannotate 1.2.2; 30 found; start..end, strand, type, name):
      1..380     +  enhancer       CMV enhancer: human cytomegalovirus immediate early enhancer
    382..657     +  promoter       chicken β-actin promoter: No description available
    658..1673    +  intron         chimeric intron: chimera between introns from chicken β-actin and rabbit β-globin
   1729..1747    -  misc_feature   MCS (fragment): pBluescript multiple cloning site
   1751..1775    +  protein_bind   attB1: mutant version of attB; recombination site for the Gateway® BP reaction BP Clonase™
   1796..2512    +  CDS            Venus: Venus is a basic (constitutively fluorescent) yellow fluorescent protein published in 2002, derived from Aequorea victoria. It is reported to be a rapidly-maturing weak dimer with moderate acid sensitivity.
   2519..4171    +  CDS            luciferase: firefly luciferase synthetic luc2 version of the luciferase gene
   4188..4212    -  protein_bind   attB2: mutant version of attB; recombination site for the Gateway® BP reaction BP Clonase™
   4257..4273    -  protein_bind   lac operator: The lac repressor binds to the lac operator to inhibit transcription in E. coli. This inhibition can be relieved by adding lactose or isopropyl-β-D-thiogalactopyranoside (IPTG). lac repressor encoded by lacI
   4281..4311    -  promoter       lac promoter: promoter for the E. coli lac operon
   4326..4347    -  protein_bind   CAP binding site: CAP binding activates transcription in the presence of cAMP. E. coli catabolite activator protein
   4360..4399    -  CDS            lacI (fragment): lac repressor; lacI; The lac repressor binds to the lac operator to inhibit transcription in E. coli. This inhibition can be relieved by adding lactose or isopropyl-β-D-thiogalactopyranoside (IPTG).
   4413..4637    +  polyA_signal   bGH poly(A) signal: bovine growth hormone polyadenylation signal
   4641..4662    +  promoter       SV40 promoter (fragment): SV40 enhancer and early promoter
   4714..4747    -  protein_bind   loxP: Cre-mediated recombination occurs in the 8-bp core sequence (GCATACAT). Cre recombinase
   5004..5022    -  promoter       T3 promoter: promoter for bacteriophage T3 RNA polymerase
   5067..5083    -  protein_bind   lac operator: The lac repressor binds to the lac operator to inhibit transcription in E. coli. This inhibition can be relieved by adding lactose or isopropyl-β-D-thiogalactopyranoside (IPTG). lac repressor encoded by lacI
   5091..5121    -  promoter       lac promoter: promoter for the E. coli lac operon
   5136..5157    -  protein_bind   CAP binding site: CAP binding activates transcription in the presence of cAMP. E. coli catabolite activator protein
   5170..5262    -  CDS            lacI (fragment): lac repressor; lacI; The lac repressor binds to the lac operator to inhibit transcription in E. coli. This inhibition can be relieved by adding lactose or isopropyl-β-D-thiogalactopyranoside (IPTG).
   5445..6033    -  rep_origin     ori: high-copy-number ColE1/pMB1/pBR322/pUC origin of replication
   6204..7064    -  CDS            AmpR: β-lactamase; bla; confers resistance to ampicillin, carbenicillin, and related antibiotics
   7065..7169    -  promoter       AmpR promoter: bla
   7222..7650    -  rep_origin     f1 ori (sequence partly withheld): f1 bacteriophage origin of replication; arrow indicates direction of (+) strand synthesis
   7655..7812    -  CDS            lacZα (fragment): LacZα fragment of β-galactosidase; lacZ fragment
   7815..7833    +  promoter       T7 promoter: promoter for bacteriophage T7 RNA polymerase
   8155..8364    -  polyA_signal   PGK poly(A) signal (fragment): mouse phosphoglycerate kinase 1 polyadenylation signal
   8368..9393    -  CDS            HygR: aminoglycoside phosphotransferase from E. coli; aph(4)-Ia; confers resistance to hygromycin
   9412..9911    -  promoter       PGK promoter: mouse phosphoglycerate kinase 1 promoter
   9934..9967    -  protein_bind   loxP: Cre-mediated recombination occurs in the 8-bp core sequence (GCATACAT). Cre recombinase
