[The description below was written by a language model from this plasmid's Addgene catalogue record and pLannotate feature annotations shown in this document.]
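Description:
pPB-CAG-Venus-Akaluc is a piggyBac transposon vector for mammalian expression of a fluorescent–bioluminescent fusion reporter. It was made by Gateway recombination of a synthetic Venus-Akaluc insert (about 2.4 kb) into the pPB-PGK-destination backbone. In bacteria it is maintained as a high-copy plasmid through a ColE1/pUC-type origin with ampicillin selection (AmpR under its own promoter), and an f1 origin is also present. The catalogue lists a total size of 10,101 bp, whereas the sequenced record behind the feature table is 9,982 nt. The annotation tool did not call the piggyBac terminal repeats, so their positions cannot be read from the table, and the transposon classification rests on the catalogue entry.

The payload is driven by the CAG promoter, annotated as the CMV immediate-early enhancer, the chicken β-actin promoter and a chimeric β-actin/β-globin intron, which together give strong constitutive expression in many mammalian cell types. Downstream, between attB1 and attB2 sites left by the Gateway reaction, lies the Venus yellow fluorescent protein coding sequence followed almost directly by a luciferase coding sequence. The tool labels this as firefly luc2, but the record identifies it as Akaluc, an engineered firefly luciferase derivative. A bGH polyadenylation signal terminates the transcript. A separate cassette on the opposite strand, consisting of the mouse PGK promoter, HygR and a PGK poly(A) signal, provides hygromycin selection in mammalian cells. Two loxP sites are annotated, one just beyond the PGK promoter and one downstream of the bGH signal.

When supplied together with piggyBac transposase, vectors of this type integrate their cargo into the genome. This makes the construct suited to generating stable, hygromycin-selected cell lines that can be followed by both fluorescence and bioluminescence imaging.
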