Addgene plasmid #209768: pPB-CAG-Venus-Akaluc
Purpose: Venus-Akaluc is inserted into pPB-PGK-destination (Plasmid #60436).
Depositing lab: Yohei Hayashi.
Backbone
  Vector backbone: pPB-PGK-destination
  Backbone manufacturer: Austin Smith
  Backbone size w/o insert (bp): 7725
  Total vector size (bp): 10101
  Vector type: Mammalian Expression, Luciferase ; PiggyBac Transposon
  Selectable markers: Hygromycin
Growth in bacteria
  Bacterial resistance: Ampicillin, 100 μg/mL
  Growth temperature: 37°C
  Growth strain: NEB Stable
  Copy number: High Copy
Gene/Insert
  Gene/Insert name: Venus-Akaluc
  Species: Synthetic
  Insert size (bp): 2376
  Promoter: CAG
  Cloning method: Gateway Cloning
  Sequencing primers: 5′ pCAGGS-5; 3′ BGH-rev
Resource information
  A portion of this plasmid was derived from a plasmid made by: Akaluc is cloned from pcDNA3 Venus-Akaluc. The pcDNA3 Venus-Akaluc was provided by the RIKEN BRC through the National BioResource Project of the MEXT, Japan (cat. RDB15781).
Terms and licenses: Academic/Nonprofit Terms; Industry Terms: Not Available to Industry
How to cite: pPB-CAG-Venus-Akaluc was a gift from Yohei Hayashi (Addgene plasmid # 209768 ; http://n2t.net/addgene:209768 ; RRID:Addgene_209768)
